Addgene plasmid #77039: CSF1R gRNA (BRDN0001146892)
Purpose: 3rd generation lentiviral gRNA plasmid targeting human CSF1R
Depositing lab: John Doench & David Root. Depositing organization: Broad Institute. Publication: Optimized sgRNA design to maximize activity and minimize off-target effects of CRISPR-Cas9. Doench JG, Fusi N, Sullender M, Hegde M, Vaimberg EW, Donovan KF, Smith I, Tothova Z, Wilen C, Orchard R, Virgin HW, Listgarten J, Root DE. Nat Biotechnol. 2016 Jan 18. doi: 10.1038/nbt.3437. PubMed 26780180.
Backbone
  Vector backbone: lentiGuide-Puro
  Backbone manufacturer: Zhang Lab (Addgene plasmid # 52963)
  Vector type: Mammalian Expression, Lentiviral, CRISPR
  Selectable markers: Puromycin
Growth in bacteria
  Bacterial resistance: Ampicillin, 100 μg/mL
  Growth temperature: 37°C
  Growth strain: DH5alpha
  Copy number: High Copy
Gene/Insert
  Gene/Insert name: CSF1R (alt name: NM_001288705.1)
  gRNA/shRNA sequence: GCTGCCTTACAACGAGAAGT
  Species: H. sapiens (human)
  Entrez Gene: CSF1R (a.k.a. BANDDOS, C-FMS, CD115, CSF-1R, CSFR, FIM2, FMS, GPSC, HDLS, HDLS1, M-CSF-R)
  Promoter: hU6
  Cloning method: Unknown
  Sequencing primers: 5′ U6-F; 3′ pS2-R
Terms and licenses: Academic/Nonprofit Terms; Industry Terms: Not Available to Industry
Depositor comments: The gRNA was designed to target the following Genbank reference sequence(s): NM_001288705.1,NM_005211.3. Note that this plasmid does NOT contain Cas9. It should be used in conjunction with lentiCas9-Blast (Addgene #52962) or otherwise with cell lines already expressing Cas9. Browse the full kinome gRNA library at http://www.addgene.org/pooled-library/broadgpp-human-kinome/ or visit http://www.broadinstitute.org/rnai/public/ for detailed protocols and information.
How to cite: CSF1R gRNA (BRDN0001146892) was a gift from John Doench & David Root (Addgene plasmid # 77039 ; http://n2t.net/addgene:77039 ; RRID:Addgene_77039)
