[The description below was written by a language model from this plasmid's Addgene catalogue record and pLannotate feature annotations shown in this document.]
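Description:
CSF1R gRNA (BRDN0001146892) is a third-generation lentiviral CRISPR guide plasmid built on the lentiGuide-Puro backbone, carrying a single guide RNA directed against human CSF1R (the colony stimulating factor 1 receptor, also known as C-FMS or CD115). The guide was designed against two CSF1R reference transcripts and belongs to a human kinome gRNA collection. In bacteria the roughly 8.3 kb plasmid is maintained at high copy through a ColE1/pUC-type origin and selected with ampicillin via β-lactamase. An f1 origin, an SV40 origin and residual lac and T7/T3 promoter elements are also present as backbone remnants.

The lentiviral transfer cassette begins with an RSV promoter fused to a truncated HIV-1 5' LTR, which allows Tat-independent production of genomic RNA. This is followed by the Ψ packaging signal with a partial gag region, the Rev response element for nuclear export, and a cPPT/CTS element that aids nuclear import of the provirus. Inside it, a human U6 RNA polymerase III promoter drives the CSF1R-specific spacer joined to the Streptococcus pyogenes Cas9 gRNA scaffold. A separate EF-1α promoter with its intron A expresses puromycin N-acetyltransferase for selection of transduced mammalian cells. A WPRE enhances transcript expression, and the ΔU3 3' LTR makes the integrated vector self-inactivating.

The plasmid does not encode Cas9, so it is meant to be used with a separate Cas9 vector such as lentiCas9-Blast or in cells that already express Cas9. Its typical use is targeted disruption of CSF1R in human cells.
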