Features (pLannotate 1.2.2; 29 found; start..end, strand, type, name):
     14..80      +  CDS            small t antigen (fragment): SV40 (simian virus 40) small t antigen
    106..317     +  promoter       EF-1α core promoter: core promoter for human elongation factor EF-1α
    318..1256    +  intron         EF-1α intron A: intron upstream of the start codon of human EF-1α
   1278..1877    +  CDS            PuroR (fragment): puromycin N-acetyltransferase; pac from Streptomyces; confers resistance to puromycin
   1893..2481    +  misc_feature   WPRE: woodchuck hepatitis virus posttranscriptional regulatory element
   2532..2551    +  misc_feature   cPPT/CTS (fragment): central polypurine tract and central termination sequence of HIV-1
   2553..2786    +  LTR            3' LTR (ΔU3): self-inactivating 3' long terminal repeat (LTR) from HIV-1
   2864..2985    +  polyA_signal   SV40 poly(A) signal: SV40 polyadenylation signal
   3025..3160    +  rep_origin     SV40 ori: SV40 origin of replication
   3181..3199    -  promoter       T7 promoter: promoter for bacteriophage T7 RNA polymerase
   3207..3362    +  CDS            lacZα (fragment): LacZα fragment of β-galactosidase; lacZ fragment
   3367..3795    +  rep_origin     f1 ori (sequence partly withheld): f1 bacteriophage origin of replication; arrow indicates direction of (+) strand synthesis
   3848..3952    +  promoter       AmpR promoter: bla
   3953..4813    +  CDS            AmpR: β-lactamase; bla; confers resistance to ampicillin, carbenicillin, and related antibiotics
   4984..5572    +  rep_origin     ori: high-copy-number ColE1/pMB1/pBR322/pUC origin of replication
   5755..5847    +  CDS            lacI (fragment): lac repressor; lacI; The lac repressor binds to the lac operator to inhibit transcription in E. coli. This inhibition can be relieved by adding lactose or isopropyl-β-D-thiogalactopyranoside (IPTG).
   5860..5881    +  protein_bind   CAP binding site: CAP binding activates transcription in the presence of cAMP. E. coli catabolite activator protein
   5896..5926    +  promoter       lac promoter: promoter for the E. coli lac operon
   5934..5950    +  protein_bind   lac operator: The lac repressor binds to the lac operator to inhibit transcription in E. coli. This inhibition can be relieved by adding lactose or isopropyl-β-D-thiogalactopyranoside (IPTG). lac repressor encoded by lacI
   5995..6013    +  promoter       T3 promoter: promoter for bacteriophage T3 RNA polymerase
   6041..6267    +  promoter       RSV promoter: Rous sarcoma virus enhancer/promoter
   6268..6448    +  LTR            5' LTR (truncated): truncated 5' long terminal repeat (LTR) from HIV-1
   6495..6620    +  misc_feature   HIV-1 Ψ: packaging signal of human immunodeficiency virus type 1
   6604..6967    +  CDS            HIV-1 gag (fragment): gag protein from human immunodeficiency virus 1; gag
   7113..7346    +  misc_feature   RRE: The Rev response element (RRE) of HIV-1 allows for Rev-dependent mRNA export from the nucleus to the cytoplasm.
   7723..7749    +  CDS            Rev (fragment): human immunodeficiency virus 1 (HIV-1) Rev protein; rev; enhances nuclear export of unspliced and incompletely spliced viral mRNAs
   7753..7993    +  promoter       U6 promoter: RNA polymerase III promoter for human U6 snRNA
   8023..8098    +  misc_RNA       gRNA scaffold: guide RNA scaffold for the Streptococcus pyogenes CRISPR/Cas9 system
   8154..8271    +  misc_feature   cPPT/CTS: central polypurine tract and central termination sequence of HIV-1
>Addgene plasmid #77039 | CSF1R gRNA (BRDN0001146892) | addgene full sequence | sequence record 186998 | Addgene Assembled Sequence
CCCGGGTGCAAAGATGGATAAAGTTTTAAACAGAGAGGAATCTTTGCAGCTAATGGACCTTCTAGGTCTT
GAAAGGAGTGGGAATTGGCTCCGGTGCCCGTCAGTGGGCAGAGCGCACATCGCCCACAGTCCCCGAGAAG
TTGGGGGGAGGGGTCGGCAATTGATCCGGTGCCTAGAGAAGGTGGCGCGGGGTAAACTGGGAAAGTGATG
TCGTGTACTGGCTCCGCCTTTTTCCCGAGGGTGGGGGAGAACCGTATATAAGTGCAGTAGTCGCCGTGAA
CGTTCTTTTTCGCAACGGGTTTGCCGCCAGAACACAGGTAAGTGCCGTGTGTGGTTCCCGCGGGCCTGGC
CTCTTTACGGGTTATGGCCCTTGCGTGCCTTGAATTACTTCCACCTGGCTGCAGTACGTGATTCTTGATC
CCGAGCTTCGGGTTGGAAGTGGGTGGGAGAGTTCGAGGCCTTGCGCTTAAGGAGCCCCTTCGCCTCGTGC
TTGAGTTGAGGCCTGGCCTGGGCGCTGGGGCCGCCGCGTGCGAATCTGGTGGCACCTTCGCGCCTGTCTC
GCTGCTTTCGATAAGTCTCTAGCCATTTAAAATTTTTGATGACCTGCTGCGACGCTTTTTTTCTGGCAAG
ATAGTCTTGTAAATGCGGGCCAAGATCTGCACACTGGTATTTCGGTTTTTGGGGCCGCGGGCGGCGACGG
GGCCCGTGCGTCCCAGCGCACATGTTCGGCGAGGCGGGGCCTGCGAGCGCGGCCACCGAGAATCGGACGG
GGGTAGTCTCAAGCTGGCCGGCCTGCTCTGGTGCCTGGCCTCGCGCCGCCGTGTATCGCCCCGCCCTGGG
CGGCAAGGCTGGCCCGGTCGGCACCAGTTGCGTGAGCGGAAAGATGGCCGCTTCCCGGCCCTGCTGCAGG
GAGCTCAAAATGGAGGACGCGGCGCTCGGGAGAGCGGGCGGGTGAGTCACCCACACAAAGGAAAAGGGCC
TTTCCGTCCTCAGCCGTCGCTTCATGTGACTCCACGGAGTACCGGGCGCCGTCCAGGCACCTCGATTAGT
TCTCGAGCTTTTGGAGTACGTCGTCTTTAGGTTGGGGGGAGGGGTTTTATGCGATGGAGTTTCCCCACAC
TGAGTGGGTGGAGACTGAAGTTAGGCCAGCTTGGCACTTGATGTAATTCTCCTTGGAATTTGCCCTTTTT
GAGTTTGGATCTTGGTTCATTCTCAAGCCTCAGACAGTGGTTCAAAGTTTTTTTCTTCCATTTCAGGTGT
CGTGACGTACGGCCACCATGACCGAGTACAAGCCCACGGTGCGCCTCGCCACCCGCGACGACGTCCCCAG
GGCCGTACGCACCCTCGCCGCCGCGTTCGCCGACTACCCCGCCACGCGCCACACCGTCGATCCGGACCGC
CACATCGAGCGGGTCACCGAGCTGCAAGAACTCTTCCTCACGCGCGTCGGGCTCGACATCGGCAAGGTGT
GGGTCGCGGACGACGGCGCCGCCGTGGCGGTCTGGACCACGCCGGAGAGCGTCGAAGCGGGGGCGGTGTT
CGCCGAGATCGGCCCGCGCATGGCCGAGTTGAGCGGTTCCCGGCTGGCCGCGCAGCAACAGATGGAAGGC
CTCCTGGCGCCGCACCGGCCCAAGGAGCCCGCGTGGTTCCTGGCCACCGTCGGAGTCTCGCCCGACCACC
AGGGCAAGGGTCTGGGCAGCGCCGTCGTGCTCCCCGGAGTGGAGGCGGCCGAGCGCGCCGGGGTGCCCGC
CTTCCTGGAGACCTCCGCGCCCCGCAACCTCCCCTTCTACGAGCGGCTCGGCTTCACCGTCACCGCCGAC
GTCGAGGTGCCCGAAGGACCGCGCACCTGGTGCATGACCCGCAAGCCCGGTGCCTGAACGCGTTAAGTCG
ACAATCAACCTCTGGATTACAAAATTTGTGAAAGATTGACTGGTATTCTTAACTATGTTGCTCCTTTTAC
GCTATGTGGATACGCTGCTTTAATGCCTTTGTATCATGCTATTGCTTCCCGTATGGCTTTCATTTTCTCC
TCCTTGTATAAATCCTGGTTGCTGTCTCTTTATGAGGAGTTGTGGCCCGTTGTCAGGCAACGTGGCGTGG
TGTGCACTGTGTTTGCTGACGCAACCCCCACTGGTTGGGGCATTGCCACCACCTGTCAGCTCCTTTCCGG
GACTTTCGCTTTCCCCCTCCCTATTGCCACGGCGGAACTCATCGCCGCCTGCCTTGCCCGCTGCTGGACA
GGGGCTCGGCTGTTGGGCACTGACAATTCCGTGGTGTTGTCGGGGAAATCATCGTCCTTTCCTTGGCTGC
TCGCCTGTGTTGCCACCTGGATTCTGCGCGGGACGTCCTTCTGCTACGTCCCTTCGGCCCTCAATCCAGC
GGACCTTCCTTCCCGCGGCCTGCTGCCGGCTCTGCGGCCTCTTCCGCGTCTTCGCCTTCGCCCTCAGACG
AGTCGGATCTCCCTTTGGGCCGCCTCCCCGCGTCGACTTTAAGACCAATGACTTACAAGGCAGCTGTAGA
TCTTAGCCACTTTTTAAAAGAAAAGGGGGGACTGGAAGGGCTAATTCACTCCCAACGAAGACAAGATCTG
CTTTTTGCTTGTACTGGGTCTCTCTGGTTAGACCAGATCTGAGCCTGGGAGCTCTCTGGCTAACTAGGGA
ACCCACTGCTTAAGCCTCAATAAAGCTTGCCTTGAGTGCTTCAAGTAGTGTGTGCCCGTCTGTTGTGTGA
CTCTGGTAACTAGAGATCCCTCAGACCCTTTTAGTCAGTGTGGAAAATCTCTAGCAGTACGTATAGTAGT
TCATGTCATCTTATTATTCAGTATTTATAACTTGCAAAGAAATGAATATCAGAGAGTGAGAGGAACTTGT
TTATTGCAGCTTATAATGGTTACAAATAAAGCAATAGCATCACAAATTTCACAAATAAAGCATTTTTTTC
ACTGCATTCTAGTTGTGGTTTGTCCAAACTCATCAATGTATCTTATCATGTCTGGCTCTAGCTATCCCGC
CCCTAACTCCGCCCATCCCGCCCCTAACTCCGCCCAGTTCCGCCCATTCTCCGCCCCATGGCTGACTAAT
TTTTTTTATTTATGCAGAGGCCGAGGCCGCCTCGGCCTCTGAGCTATTCCAGAAGTAGTGAGGAGGCTTT
TTTGGAGGCCTAGGGACGTACCCAATTCGCCCTATAGTGAGTCGTATTACGCGCGCTCACTGGCCGTCGT
TTTACAACGTCGTGACTGGGAAAACCCTGGCGTTACCCAACTTAATCGCCTTGCAGCACATCCCCCTTTC
GCCAGCTGGCGTAATAGCGAAGAGGCCCGCACCGATCGCCCTTCCCAACAGTTGCGCAGCCTGAATGGCG
AATGGG
[124 nt withheld, positions 3367-3490]
C
[91 nt withheld, positions 3492-3582]
A
[49 nt withheld, positions 3584-3632]
CCTTTGACGTTGGAGTCCACGTTCTTT
[37 nt withheld, positions 3660-3696]
ACCCTATCTCGGTCTATTCTTTTGATTTATAAGGGATTTTGCCGATTTCGGCCTATTGGTTAAAAAATGA
GCTGATTTAACAAAAATTTAACGCGAATTTTAACAAAATATTAACGCTTACAATTTAGGTGGCACTTTTC
GGGGAAATGTGCGCGGAACCCCTATTTGTTTATTTTTCTAAATACATTCAAATATGTATCCGCTCATGAG
ACAATAACCCTGATAAATGCTTCAATAATATTGAAAAAGGAAGAGTATGAGTATTCAACATTTCCGTGTC
GCCCTTATTCCCTTTTTTGCGGCATTTTGCCTTCCTGTTTTTGCTCACCCAGAAACGCTGGTGAAAGTAA
AAGATGCTGAAGATCAGTTGGGTGCACGAGTGGGTTACATCGAACTGGATCTCAACAGCGGTAAGATCCT
TGAGAGTTTTCGCCCCGAAGAACGTTTTCCAATGATGAGCACTTTTAAAGTTCTGCTATGTGGCGCGGTA
TTATCCCGTATTGACGCCGGGCAAGAGCAACTCGGTCGCCGCATACACTATTCTCAGAATGACTTGGTTG
AGTACTCACCAGTCACAGAAAAGCATCTTACGGATGGCATGACAGTAAGAGAATTATGCAGTGCTGCCAT
AACCATGAGTGATAACACTGCGGCCAACTTACTTCTGACAACGATCGGAGGACCGAAGGAGCTAACCGCT
TTTTTGCACAACATGGGGGATCATGTAACTCGCCTTGATCGTTGGGAACCGGAGCTGAATGAAGCCATAC
CAAACGACGAGCGTGACACCACGATGCCTGTAGCAATGGCAACAACGTTGCGCAAACTATTAACTGGCGA
ACTACTTACTCTAGCTTCCCGGCAACAATTAATAGACTGGATGGAGGCGGATAAAGTTGCAGGACCACTT
CTGCGCTCGGCCCTTCCGGCTGGCTGGTTTATTGCTGATAAATCTGGAGCCGGTGAGCGTGGGTCTCGCG
GTATCATTGCAGCACTGGGGCCAGATGGTAAGCCCTCCCGTATCGTAGTTATCTACACGACGGGGAGTCA
GGCAACTATGGATGAACGAAATAGACAGATCGCTGAGATAGGTGCCTCACTGATTAAGCATTGGTAACTG
TCAGACCAAGTTTACTCATATATACTTTAGATTGATTTAAAACTTCATTTTTAATTTAAAAGGATCTAGG
TGAAGATCCTTTTTGATAATCTCATGACCAAAATCCCTTAACGTGAGTTTTCGTTCCACTGAGCGTCAGA
CCCCGTAGAAAAGATCAAAGGATCTTCTTGAGATCCTTTTTTTCTGCGCGTAATCTGCTGCTTGCAAACA
AAAAAACCACCGCTACCAGCGGTGGTTTGTTTGCCGGATCAAGAGCTACCAACTCTTTTTCCGAAGGTAA
CTGGCTTCAGCAGAGCGCAGATACCAAATACTGTTCTTCTAGTGTAGCCGTAGTTAGGCCACCACTTCAA
GAACTCTGTAGCACCGCCTACATACCTCGCTCTGCTAATCCTGTTACCAGTGGCTGCTGCCAGTGGCGAT
AAGTCGTGTCTTACCGGGTTGGACTCAAGACGATAGTTACCGGATAAGGCGCAGCGGTCGGGCTGAACGG
GGGGTTCGTGCACACAGCCCAGCTTGGAGCGAACGACCTACACCGAACTGAGATACCTACAGCGTGAGCT
ATGAGAAAGCGCCACGCTTCCCGAAGGGAGAAAGGCGGACAGGTATCCGGTAAGCGGCAGGGTCGGAACA
GGAGAGCGCACGAGGGAGCTTCCAGGGGGAAACGCCTGGTATCTTTATAGTCCTGTCGGGTTTCGCCACC
TCTGACTTGAGCGTCGATTTTTGTGATGCTCGTCAGGGGGGCGGAGCCTATGGAAAAACGCCAGCAACGC
GGCCTTTTTACGGTTCCTGGCCTTTTGCTGGCCTTTTGCTCACATGTTCTTTCCTGCGTTATCCCCTGAT
TCTGTGGATAACCGTATTACCGCCTTTGAGTGAGCTGATACCGCTCGCCGCAGCCGAACGACCGAGCGCA
GCGAGTCAGTGAGCGAGGAAGCGGAAGAGCGCCCAATACGCAAACCGCCTCTCCCCGCGCGTTGGCCGAT
TCATTAATGCAGCTGGCACGACAGGTTTCCCGACTGGAAAGCGGGCAGTGAGCGCAACGCAATTAATGTG
AGTTAGCTCACTCATTAGGCACCCCAGGCTTTACACTTTATGCTTCCGGCTCGTATGTTGTGTGGAATTG
TGAGCGGATAACAATTTCACACAGGAAACAGCTATGACCATGATTACGCCAAGCGCGCAATTAACCCTCA
CTAAAGGGAACAAAAGCTGGAGCTGCAAGCTTAATGTAGTCTTATGCAATACTCTTGTAGTCTTGCAACA
TGGTAACGATGAGTTAGCAACATGCCTTACAAGGAGAGAAAAAGCACCGTGCATGCCGATTGGTGGAAGT
AAGGTGGTACGATCGTGCCTTATTAGGAAGGCAACAGACGGGTCTGACATGGATTGGACGAACCACTGAA
TTGCCGCATTGCAGAGATATTGTATTTAAGTGCCTAGCTCGATACATAAACGGGTCTCTCTGGTTAGACC
AGATCTGAGCCTGGGAGCTCTCTGGCTAACTAGGGAACCCACTGCTTAAGCCTCAATAAAGCTTGCCTTG
AGTGCTTCAAGTAGTGTGTGCCCGTCTGTTGTGTGACTCTGGTAACTAGAGATCCCTCAGACCCTTTTAG
TCAGTGTGGAAAATCTCTAGCAGTGGCGCCCGAACAGGGACTTGAAAGCGAAAGGGAAACCAGAGGAGCT
CTCTCGACGCAGGACTCGGCTTGCTGAAGCGCGCACGGCAAGAGGCGAGGGGCGGCGACTGGTGAGTACG
CCAAAAATTTTGACTAGCGGAGGCTAGAAGGAGAGAGATGGGTGCGAGAGCGTCAGTATTAAGCGGGGGA
GAATTAGATCGCGATGGGAAAAAATTCGGTTAAGGCCAGGGGGAAAGAAAAAATATAAATTAAAACATAT
AGTATGGGCAAGCAGGGAGCTAGAACGATTCGCAGTTAATCCTGGCCTGTTAGAAACATCAGAAGGCTGT
AGACAAATACTGGGACAGCTACAACCATCCCTTCAGACAGGATCAGAAGAACTTAGATCATTATATAATA
CAGTAGCAACCCTCTATTGTGTGCATCAAAGGATAGAGATAAAAGACACCAAGGAAGCTTTAGACAAGAT
AGAGGAAGAGCAAAACAAAAGTAAGACCACCGCACAGCAAGCGGCCGCTGATCTTCAGACCTGGAGGAGG
AGATATGAGGGACAATTGGAGAAGTGAATTATATAAATATAAAGTAGTAAAAATTGAACCATTAGGAGTA
GCACCCACCAAGGCAAAGAGAAGAGTGGTGCAGAGAGAAAAAAGAGCAGTGGGAATAGGAGCTTTGTTCC
TTGGGTTCTTGGGAGCAGCAGGAAGCACTATGGGCGCAGCGTCAATGACGCTGACGGTACAGGCCAGACA
ATTATTGTCTGGTATAGTGCAGCAGCAGAACAATTTGCTGAGGGCTATTGAGGCGCAACAGCATCTGTTG
CAACTCACAGTCTGGGGCATCAAGCAGCTCCAGGCAAGAATCCTGGCTGTGGAAAGATACCTAAAGGATC
AACAGCTCCTGGGGATTTGGGGTTGCTCTGGAAAACTCATTTGCACCACTGCTGTGCCTTGGAATGCTAG
TTGGAGTAATAAATCTCTGGAACAGATTTGGAATCACACGACCTGGATGGAGTGGGACAGAGAAATTAAC
AATTACACAAGCTTAATACACTCCTTAATTGAAGAATCGCAAAACCAGCAAGAAAAGAATGAACAAGAAT
TATTGGAATTAGATAAATGGGCAAGTTTGTGGAATTGGTTTAACATAACAAATTGGCTGTGGTATATAAA
ATTATTCATAATGATAGTAGGAGGCTTGGTAGGTTTAAGAATAGTTTTTGCTGTACTTTCTATAGTGAAT
AGAGTTAGGCAGGGATATTCACCATTATCGTTTCAGACCCACCTCCCAACCCCGAGGGGACCCAGAGAGG
GCCTATTTCCCATGATTCCTTCATATTTGCATATACGATACAAGGCTGTTAGAGAGATAATTAGAATTAA
TTTGACTGTAAACACAAAGATATTAGTACAAAATACGTGACGTAGAAAGTAATAATTTCTTGGGTAGTTT
GCAGTTTTAAAATTATGTTTTAAAATGGACTATCATATGCTTACCGTAACTTGAAAGTATTTCGATTTCT
TGGCTTTATATATCTTGTGGAAAGGACGAAACACCGGCTGCCTTACAACGAGAAGTGTTTTAGAGCTAGA
AATAGCAAGTTAAAATAAGGCTAGTCCGTTATCAACTTGAAAAAGTGGCACCGAGTCGGTGCTTTTTTAA
GCTTGGCGTAACTAGATCTTGAGACAAATGGCAGTATTCATCCACAATTTTAAAAGAAAAGGGGGGATTG
GGGGGTACAGTGCAGGGGAAAGAATAGTAGACATAATAGCAACAGACATACAAACTAAAGAATTACAAAA
ACAAATTACAAAAATTCAAAATTTTCGGGTTTATTACAGGGACAGCAGAGATCCACTTTGGCGCCGGCTC
GAGGGGG
