>Addgene plasmid #77039 | CSF1R gRNA (BRDN0001146892) | depositor partial sequence | sequence record 144499 | Target Sequence
GCTGCCTTACAACGAGAAGT
