>Addgene plasmid #77039 | CSF1R gRNA (BRDN0001146892) | addgene partial sequence | sequence record 186997 | hU6-F
TAGAAAGTAATAATTTCTTGGGTAGTTTGCAGTTTTAAAATTATGTTTTAAAATGGACTATCATATGCTT
ACCGTAACTTGAAAGTATTTCGATTTCTTGGCTTTATATATCTTGTGGAAAGGACGAAACACCGGCTGCC
TTACAACGAGAAGTGTTTTAGAGCTAGAAATAGCAAGTTAAAATAAGGCTAGTCCGTTATCAACTTGAAA
AAGTGGCACCGAGTCGGTGCTTTTTTAAGCTTGGCGTAACTAGATCTTGAGACAAATGGCAGTATTCATC
CACAATTTTAAAAGAAAAGGGGGGATTGGGGGGTACAGTGCAGGGGAAAGAATAGTAGACATAATAGCAA
CAGACATACAAACTAAAGAATTACAAAAACAAATTACAAAAATTCAAAATTTTCGGGTTTATTACAGGGA
CAGCAGAGATCCACTTTGGCGCCGGCTCGAGGGGGCCCGGGTGCAAAGATGGATAAAGTTTTAAACAGAG
AGGAATCTTTGCAGCTAATGGACCTTCTAGGTCTTGAAAGGAGTGGGAATTGGCTCCGGTGCCCGTCAGT
GGGCAGAGCG
